>Addgene plasmid #169391 | pmCellFree_KA1_SARS-COV-2_ORF3b | depositor full sequence | sequence record 328440 | Full Sequence
CTCTCCTGCATCTTTTAATCAAATCCCAAGATGTGTATAAACGCGCCGGTATGTACAGGAAGAGGTTTAT
ACTAAACTGTTACATTGCAAACGTGGTTTCGTGTGCCAAGTGTGAAAACCGATGTTTAATCAAGGCTCTG
ACGCATTTCTACAACCACGACTCCAAGTGTGTGGGTGAAGTCATGCATCTTTTAATCAAATCCCAAGATG
TGTATAAACCACCAAACTGCCAAAAAATGAAAACTGTCGACAAGCTCTGTCCGTTTGCTGGCAACTGCAA
GGGTCTCAATCCTATTTGTAATTATTGAATAATAAAACAATTATAAATGTCAAATTTGTTTTTTATTAAC
GATACAAACCAAACGCAACAAGAACATTTGTAGTATTATCTATAATTGAAAACGCGTAGTTATAATCGCT
GAGGTAATATTTAAAATCATTTTCAAATGATTCACAGTTAATTTGCGACAATATAATTTTATTTTCACAT
AAACTAGACGCCTTGTCGTCTTCTTCTTCGTATTCCTTCTCTTTTTCATTTTTCTCTTCATAAAAATTAA
CATAGTTATTATCGTATCCATATATGTATCTATCGTATAGAGTAAATTTTTTGTTGTCATAAATATATAT
GTCTTTTTTAATGGGGTGTATAGTACCGCTGCGCATAGTTTTTCTGTAATTTACAACAGTGCTATTTTCT
GGTAGTTCTTCGGAGTGTGTTGCTTTAATTATTAAATTTATATAATCAATGAATTTGGGATCGTCGGTTT
TGTACAATATGTTGCCGGCATAGTACGCAGCTTCTTCTAGTTCAATTACACCATTTTTTAGCAGCACCGG
ATTAACATAACTTTCCAAAATGTTGTACGAACCGTTAAACAAAAACAGTTCACCTCCCTTTTCTATACTA
TTGTCTGCGAGCAGTTGTTTGTTGTTAAAAATAACAGCCATTGTAATGAGACGCACAAACTAATATCACA
AACTGGAAATGTCTATCAATATATAGTTGCTGATGGCCGGCCGTAATGAGACGCACAAACTAATATCACA
AACTGGAAATGTCTATCAATATATAGTTGCTCTAGTTATTAATAGTAATCAATTACGGGGTCATTAGTTC
ATAGCCCATATATGGAGTTCCGCGTTACATAACTTACGGTAAATGGCCCGCCTGGCTGACCGCCCAACGA
CCCCCGCCCATTGACGTCAATAATGACGTATGTTCCCATAGTAACGCCAATAGGGACTTTCCATTGACGT
CAATGGGTGGAGTATTTACGGTAAACTGCCCACTTGGCAGTACATCAAGTGTATCATATGCCAAGTACGC
CCCCTATTGACGTCAATGACGGTAAATGGCCCGCCTGGCATTATGCCCAGTACATGACCTTATGGGACTT
TCCTACTTGGCAGTACATCTACGTATTAGTCATCGCTATTACCATGCATGGTCGAGGTGAGCCCCACGTT
CTGCTTCACTCTCCCCATCTCCCCCCCCTCCCCACCCCCAATTTTGTATTTATTTATTTTTTAATTATTT
TGTGCAGCGATGGGGGCGGGGGGGGGGGGGGGGCGCGCGCCAGGCGGGGCGGGGCGGGGCGAGGGGCGGG
GCGGGGCGAGGCGGAGAGGTGCGGCGGCAGCCAATCAGAGCGGCGCGCTCCGAAAGTTTCCTTTTATGGC
GAGGCGGCGGCGGCGGCGGCCCTATAAAAAGCGAAGCGCGCGGCGGGCGGGAGTCGCTGCGCGCTGCCTT
CGCCCCGTGCCCCGCTCCGCCGCCGCCTCGCGCCGCCCGCCCCGGCTCTGACTGACCGCGTTACTCCCAC
AGGTGAGCGGGCGGGACGGCCCTTCTCCTTCGGGCTGTAATTAGCGCTTGGTTTAATGACGGCTTGTTTC
TTTTCTGTGGCTGCGTGAAAGCCTTGAGGGGCTCCGGGAGGGCCCTTTGTGCGGGGGGAGCGGCTCGGGG
CTGTCCGCGGGGGGACGGCTGCCTTCGGGGGGGACGGGGCAGGGCGGGGTTCGGCTTCTGGCGTGTGACC
GGCGGCTCTAGAGCCTCTGCTAACCATGTTCATGCCTTCTTCTTTTTCCTACAGCTCCTGGGCAACGTGC
TGGTTATTGTGCTGTCTCATCATTTTGGCAAAGAATTGGATCGGACGTCTAATACGACTCACTATAGGGA
CATCTTAAGTTTATTTTATTTTATTTTATTTTATTTTATTTTATTTTATTTTATTTTATTTTATTTTATT
TAACCATGACAGTAATGTATAAAGTCTGTAAAGACATTAAACACGTAAGTGAAACCATGGGCACCTCTGG
TCACCACCATCACCACCATCACCACGGCACAAGCAAGGGCGAGGAGCTGTTCACCGGGGTGGTGCCCATC
CTGGTCGAGCTGGACGGCGACGTAAACGGCCACAAGTTCAGCGTGTCCGGCGAGGGCGAGGGCGATGCCA
CCTACGGCAAGCTGACCCTGAAGTTCATCTGCACCACCGGCAAGCTGCCCGTGCCCTGGCCCACCCTCGT
GACCACCCTGACCTACGGCGTGCAGTGCTTCAGCCGCTACCCCGACCACATGAAGCAGCACGACTTCTTC
AAGTCCGCCATGCCCGAAGGCTACGTCCAGGAGCGCACCATCTTCTTCAAGGACGACGGCAACTACAAGA
CCCGCGCCGAGGTGAAGTTCGAGGGCGACACCCTGGTGAACCGCATCGAGCTGAAGGGCATCGACTTCAA
GGAGGACGGCAACATCCTGGGGCACAAGCTGGAGTACAACTACAACAGCCACAACGTCTATATCATGGCC
GACAAGCAGAAGAACGGCATCAAGGTGAACTTCAAGATCCGCCACAACATCGAGGACGGCAGCGTGCAGC
TCGCCGACCACTACCAGCAGAACACCCCCATCGGCGACGGCCCCGTGCTGCTGCCCGACAACCACTACCT
GAGCACCCAGTCCGCCCTGAGCAAAGACCCCAACGAGAAGCGCGATCACATGGTCCTGCTGGAGTTCGTG
ACCGCCGCCGGGATCACTCTCGGCATGGACGAGCTATACAAGCTGGAGGTGCTCTTCCAGGGTCCGACAA
GTTTGTACAAAAAAGTTGGCATGGCCTACTGCTGGCGCTGCACCAGCTGCTGCTTCTCCGAGAGGTTCCA
GAACCACAACCCCCAGAAGGAAATGGCTACCTCTACCCTGCAGGGTTGTTCTCTGTGCCTGCAGCTGGCT
GTGGTGGTGTGCAACAGCCTGCTGACCCCCTTCGCTAGATGCTGCTGGCCTTAATACCCAACTTTCTTGT
ACAAAGTGGTGTAAGCGGCCGCCAGCTTTCTAGACCAGTTTAAACATCACCATCACCATCACTAAGTGAT
TAACCTCAGGTGCAGGCTGCCTATCAGAAGGTGGTGGCTGGTGTGGCCAATGCCCTGGCTCACAAATACC
ACTGAGATCGATCTTTTTCCCTCTGCCAAAAATTATGGGGACATCATGAAGCCCCTTGAGCATCTGACTT
CTGGCTAATAAAGGAAATTTATTTTCATTGCAATAGTGTGTTGGAATTTTTTGTGTCTCTCACTCGGAAG
GACATATGGGAGGGCAAATCATTTAAAACATCAGAATGAGTATTTGGTTTAGAGTTTGGCAACATATGCC
CATATGTAACTAGCATAACCCCTTGGGGCCTCTAAACGGGTCTTGAGGGGTTTTTTGCTGAAAGCATGCG
GAGGAAATTCTCCTTGAAGTTTCCCTGGTGTTCAAAGTAAAGGAGTTTGCACCAGACGCACCTCTGTTCA
CTGGTCCGGCGTATTAAAACACGATACATTGTTATTAGTACATTTATTAAGCGCTAGATTCTGTGCGTTG
TTGATTTACAGACAATTGTTGTACGTATTTTAATAATTCATTAAATTTATAATCTTTAGGGTGGTATGTT
AGAGCGAAAATCAAATGATTTTCAGCGTCTTTATATCTGAATTTAAATATTAAATCCTCAATAGATTTGT
AAAATAGGTTTCGATTAGTTTCAAACAAGGGTTGTTTTTCCGAACCGATGGCTGGACTATCTAATGGATT
TTCGCTCAACGCCACAAAACTTGCCAAATCTTGTAGCAGCAATCTAGCTTTGTCGATATTCGTTTGTGTT
TTGTTTTGTAATAAAGGTTCGACGTCGTTCAAAATATTATGCGCTTTTGTATTTCTTTCATCACTGTCGT
TAGTGTACAATTGACTCGACGTAAACACGTTAAATAGAGCTTGGACATATTTAACATCGGGCGTGTTAGC
TTTATTAGGCCGATTATCGTCGTCGTCCCAACCCTCGTCGTTAGAAGTTGCTTCCGAAGACGATTTTGCC
ATAGCCACACGACGCCTATTAATTGTGTCGGCTAACACGTCCGCGATCAAATTTGTAGTTGAGCTTTTTG
GAATTGCGATCGCATAACTTCGTATAGCATACATTATACGAAGTTATAAGCTCGGAACGCTGCGCTCGGT
CGTTCGGCTGCGGCGAGCGGTATCAGCTCACTCAAAGGCGGTAATACGGTTATCCACAGAATCAGGGGAT
AACGCAGGAAAGAACATGTGAGCAAAAGGCCAGCAAAAGGCCAGGAACCGTAAAAAGGCCGCGTTGCTGG
CGTTTTTCCATAGGCTCCGCCCCCTGACGAGCATCACAAAAATCGACGCTCAAGTCAGAGGTGGCGAAAC
CCGACAGGACTATAAAGATACCAGGCGTTTCCCCCTGGAAGCTCCCTCGTGCGCTCTCCTGTTCCGACCC
TGCCGCTTACCGGATACCTGTCCGCCTTTCTCCCTTCGGGAAGCGTGGCGCTTTCTCAATGCTCACGCTG
TAGGTATCTCAGTTCGGTGTAGGTCGTTCGCTCCAAGCTGGGCTGTGTGCACGAACCCCCCGTTCAGCCC
GACCGCTGCGCCTTATCCGGTAACTATCGTCTTGAGTCCAACCCGGTAAGACACGACTTATCGCCACTGG
CAGCAGCCACTGGTAACAGGATTAGCAGAGCGAGGTATGTAGGCGGTGCTACAGAGTTCTTGAAGTGGTG
GCCTAACTACGGCTACACTAGAAGAACAGTATTTGGTATCTGCGCTCTGCTGAAGCCAGTTACCTTCGGA
AAAAGAGTTGGTAGCTCTTGATCCGGCAAACAAACCACCGCTGGTAGCGGTGGTTTTTTTGTTTGCAAGC
AGCAGATTACGCGCAGAAAAAAAGGATCTCAAGAAGATCCTTTGTTACCAATGCTTAATCAGTGAGGCAC
CTATCTCAGCGATCTGTCTATTTCGTTCATCCATAGTTGCCTGACTCCCCGTCGTGTAGATAACTACGAT
ACGGGAGGGCTTACCATCTGGCCCCAGTGCTGCAATGATACCGCGAGACCCACGCTCACCGGCTCCAGAT
TTATCAGCAATAAACCAGCCAGCCGGAAGGGCCGAGCGCAGAAGTGGTCCTGCAACTTTATCCGCCTCCA
TCCAGTCTATTAATTGTTGCCGGGAAGCTAGAGTAAGTAGTTCGCCAGTTAATAGTTTGCGCAACGTTGT
TGCCATTGCTACAGGCATCGTGGTGTCACGCTCGTCGTTTGGTATGGCTTCATTCAGCTCCGGTTCCCAA
CGATCAAGGCGAGTTACATGATCCCCCATGTTGTGCAAAAAAGCGGTTAGCTCCTTCGGTCCTCCGATCG
TTGTCAGAAGTAAGTTGGCCGCAGTGTTATCACTCATGGTTATGGCAGCACTGCATAATTCTCTTACTGT
CATGCCATCCGTAAGATGCTTTTCTGTGACTGGTGAGTACTCAACCAAGTCATTCTGAGAATAGTGTATG
CGGCGACCGAGTTGCTCTTGCCCGGCGTCAATACGGGATAATACCGCGCCACATAGCAGAACTTTAAAAG
TGCTCATCATTGGAAAACGTTCTTCGGGGCGAAAACTCTCAAGGATCTTACCGCTGTTGAGATCCAGTTC
GATGTAACCCACTCGTGCACCCAACTGATCTTCAGCATCTTTTACTTTCACCAGCGTTTCTGGGTGAGCA
AAAACAGGAAGGCAAAATGCCGCAAAAAAGGGAATAAGGGCGACACGGAAATGTTGAATACTCATACTCT
TCCTTTTTCAATATTATTGAAGCATTTATCAGGGTTATTGTCTCATGTCCGCGCGTT
Features (pLannotate 1.2.2; 21 found; start..end, strand, type, name):
      7..42      +  CDS            lef2 (fragment): baculovirus late expression factor 2
    184..1011    +  misc_recomb    baculovirus recombination region (lef2/ORF603): contains ORF603 and part of lef2
   1023..1081    +  misc_recomb    baculovirus recombination region (ORF603) (fragment): contains ORF603 and part of lef2
   1143..1446    +  enhancer       CMV enhancer: human cytomegalovirus immediate early enhancer
   1452..1729    +  promoter       chicken β-actin promoter: No description available
   1730..1865    +  intron         hybrid intron (fragment): hybrid between chicken β-actin (CBA) and minute virus of mice (MMV) introns (Gray et al., 2011)
   1954..2084    +  intron         chimeric intron (fragment): chimera between introns from chicken β-actin and rabbit β-globin
   2150..2168    +  promoter       T7 promoter: promoter for bacteriophage T7 RNA polymerase
   2342..3052    +  CDS            EGFP: EGFP is a basic (constitutively fluorescent) green fluorescent protein published in 1996, derived from Aequorea victoria. It is reported to be a rapidly-maturing weak dimer with moderate acid sensitivity.
   3078..3095    +  protein_bind   attB1 (fragment): mutant version of attB; core recombination site for the Gateway® BP reaction BP Clonase™
   3101..3271    +  CDS            ORF3D_SARS2: Protein predicted: Swiss-Prot protein existence level 4. May play a role in host modulation. From Severe acute respiratory syndrome coronavirus 2 (2019-nCoV) (SARS-CoV-2).
   3276..3300    -  protein_bind   attB2: mutant version of attB; recombination site for the Gateway® BP reaction BP Clonase™
   3335..3352    +  CDS            7xHis (fragment): 6xHis affinity tag
   3364..3432    +  CDS            HBB (fragment): HBB_PONPY - Experimental evidence at transcript level: Swiss-Prot protein existence level 2. Involved in oxygen transport from the lung to the various peripheral tissues. From Pongo pygmaeus (Bornean orangutan).
   3507..3562    +  polyA_signal   β-globin poly(A) signal: rabbit β-globin polyadenylation signal (Gil and Proudfoot, 1987)
   3650..3697    +  terminator     T7 terminator: transcription terminator for bacteriophage T7 RNA polymerase
   3710..4415    +  misc_recomb    baculovirus recombination region (ORF1629): contains part of ORF1629
   4424..4457    +  protein_bind   loxP: Cre-mediated recombination occurs in the 8-bp core sequence (GCATACAT). Cre recombinase
   4625..5212    -  rep_origin     ori: high-copy-number ColE1/pMB1/pBR322/pUC origin of replication
   5225..6085    -  CDS            AmpR: β-lactamase; bla; confers resistance to ampicillin, carbenicillin, and related antibiotics
   6086..6137    -  promoter       AmpR promoter (fragment): bla
