>Addgene plasmid #169391 | pmCellFree_KA1_SARS-COV-2_ORF3b | addgene full sequence | sequence record 336874 | Addgene Partial NGS Result
TCCTGCATCTTTTAATCAAATCCCAAGATGTGTATAAACGCGCCGGTATGTACAGGAAGAGGTTTATACT
AAACTGTTACATTGCAAACGTGGTTTCGTGTGCCAAGTGTGAAAACCGATGTTTAATCAAGGCTCTGACG
CATTTCTACAACCACGACTCCAAGTGTGTGGGTGAAGTCATGCATCTTTTAATCAAATCCCAAGATGTGT
ATAAACCACCAAACTGCCAAAAAATGAAAACTGTCGACAAGCTCTGTCCGTTTGCTGGCAACTGCAAGGG
TCTCAATCCTATTTGTAATTATTGAATAATAAAACAATTATAAATGTCAAATTTGTTTTTTATTAACGAT
ACAAACCAAACGCAACAAGAACATTTGTAGTATTATCTATAATTGAAAACGCGTAGTTATAATCGCTGAG
GTAATATTTAAAATCATTTTCAAATGATTCACAGTTAATTTGCGACAATATAATTTTATTTTCACATAAA
CTAGACGCCTTGTCGTCTTCTTCTTCGTATTCCTTCTCTTTTTCATTTTTCTCTTCATAAAAATTAACAT
AGTTATTATCGTATCCATATATGTATCTATCGTATAGAGTAAATTTTTTGTTGTCATAAATATATATGTC
TTTTTTAATGGGGTGTATAGTACCGCTGCGCATAGTTTTTCTGTAATTTACAACAGTGCTATTTTCTGGT
AGTTCTTCGGAGTGTGTTGCTTTAATTATTAAATTTATATAATCAATGAATTTGGGATCGTCGGTTTTGT
ACAATATGTTGCCGGCATAGTACGCAGCTTCTTCTAGTTCAATTACACCATTTTTTAGCAGCACCGGATT
AACATAACTTTCCAAAATGTTGTACGAACCGTTAAACAAAAACAGTTCACCTCCCTTTTCTATACTATTG
TCTGCGAGCAGTTGTTTGTTGTTAAAAATAACAGCCATTGTAATGAGACGCACAAACTAATATCACAAAC
TGGAAATGTCTATCAATATATAGTTGCTGATGGCCGGCCGTAATGAGACGCACAAACTAATATCACAAAC
TGGAAATGTCTATCAATATATAGTTGCTCTAGTTATTAATAGTAATCAATTACGGGGTCATTAGTTCATA
GCCCATATATGGAGTTCCGCGTTACATAACTTACGGTAAATGGCCCGCCTGGCTGACCGCCCAACGACCC
CCGCCCATTGACGTCAATAATGACGTATGTTCCCATAGTAACGCCAATAGGGACTTTCCATTGACGTCAA
TGGGTGGAGTATTTACGGTAAACTGCCCACTTGGCAGTACATCAAGTGTATCATATGCCAAGTACGCCCC
CTATTGACGTCAATGACGGTAAATGGCCCGCCTGGCATTATGCCCAGTACATGACCTTATGGGACTTTCC
TACTTGGCAGTACATCTACGTATTAGTCATCGCTATTACCATGCATGGTCGAGGTGAGCCCCACGTTCTG
CTTCACTCTCCCCATCTCCCCCCCCTCCCCACCCCCAATTTTGTATTTATTTATTTTTTAATTATTTTGT
GCAGCGATGGGGGCGGGGGGGGGGGGGGGGCGCGCGCCRGGGGGGGGGGGGGGGGGSGRGGGGSGGGGSG
GGGSGAGGCGGAGAGGTGCGGCGGCAGCCAATCAGAGCGGCGCGCTCCGAAAGTTTCCTTTTATGGCGAG
GCGGCGGCGGCGGCGGCCCTATAAAAAGCGAAGCGCGCGGCGGGCGGGAGTCGCTGCGCGCTGCCTTCGC
CCCGTGCCCCGCTCCGCCGCCGCCTCGCGCCGCCCGCCCCGGCTCTGACTGACCGCGTTACTCCCACAGG
TGAGCGGGCGGGACGGCCCTTCTCCTTCGGGCTGTAATTAGCGCTTGGTTTAATGACGGCTTGTTTCTTT
TCTGTGGCTGCGTGAAAGCCTTGAGGGGCTCCGGGAGGGCCCTTTGTGCGGGGGGAGCGGCTCGGGGCTG
TCCGCGGGGGGACGGCTGCCTTCGGGGGGGACGGGGCAGGGCGGGGTTCGGCTTCTGGCGTGTGACCGGC
GGCTCTAGAGCCTCTGCTAACCATGTTCATGCCTTCTTCTTTTTCCTACAGCTCCTGGGCAACGTGCTGG
TTATTGTGCTGTCTCATCATTTTGGCAAAGAATTGGATCGGACGTCTAATACGACTCACTATAGGGACAT
CTTAAGTTTATTTTATTTTATTTTATTTTATTTTATTTTATTTTATTTTATTTTATTTTATTTTATTTAA
CCATGACAGTAATGTATAAAGTCTGTAAAGACATTAAACACGTAAGTGAAACCATGGGCACCTCTGGTCA
CCACCATCACCACCATCACCACGGCACAAGCAAGGGCGAGGAGCTGTTCACCGGGGTGGTGCCCATCCTG
GTCGAGTTGGACGGCGACGTAAACGGCCACAAGTTCAGCGTGTCCGGCGAGGGCGAGGGCGATGCCACCT
ACGGCAAGCTGACCCTGAAGTTCATCTGCACCACCGGCAAGCTGCCCGTGCCCTGGCCCACCCTCGTGAC
CACCCTGACCTACGGCGTGCAGTGCTTCAGCCGCTACCCCGACCACATGAAGCAGCACGACTTCTTCAAG
TCCGCCATGCCCGAAGGCTACGTCCAGGAGCGCACCATCTTCTTCAAGGACGACGGCAACTACAAGACCC
GCGCCGAGGTGAAGTTCGAGGGCGACACCCTGGTGAACCGCATCGAGCTGAAGGGCATCGACTTCAAGGA
GGACGGCAACATCCTGGGGCACAAGCTGGAGTACAACTACAACAGCCACAACGTCTATATCATGGCCGAC
AAGCAGAAGAACGGCATCAAGGTGAACTTCAAGATCCGCCACAACATCGAGGACGGCAGCGTGCAGCTCG
CCGACCACTACCAGCAGAACACCCCCATCGGCGACGGCCCCGTGCTGCTGCCCGACAACCACTACCTGAG
CACCCAGTCCGCCCTGAGCAAAGACCCCAACGAGAAGCGCGATCACATGGTCCTGCTGGAGTTCGTGACC
GCCGCCGGGATCACTCTCGGCATGGACGAGCTATACAAGCTGGAGGTGCTCTTCCAGGGTCCGACAAGTT
TGTACAAAAAAGCAGGCTTAATGGCTTATTGTTGGAGATGTACTTCTTGTTGTTTCTCAGAAAGATTCCA
AAACCATAACCCACAAAAGGAAATGGCAACTTCTACATTACAAGGTTGTTCATTGTGTTTACAATTGGCT
GTTGTTGTTTGTAACTCTTTGTTAACACCATTCGCAAGATGTTGTTGGCCATGAACCCAGCTTTCTTGTA
CAAAGTGGTGTAAGCGGCCGCCAGCTTTCTAGACCAGTTTAAACATCACCATCACCATCACTAAGTGATT
AACCTCAGGTGCAGGCTGCCTATCAGAAGGTGGTGGCTGGTGTGGCCAATGCCCTGGCTCACAAATACCA
CTGAGATCGATCTTTTTCCCTCTGCCAAAAATTATGGGGACATCATGAAGCCCCTTGAGCATCTGACTTC
TGGCTAATAAAGGAAATTTATTTTCATTGCAATAGTGTGTTGGAATTTTTTGTGTCTCTCACTCGGAAGG
ACATATGGGAGGGCAAATCATTTAAAACATCAGAATGAGTATTTGGTTTAGAGTTTGGCAACATATGCCC
ATATGTAACTAGCATAACCCCTTGGGGCCTCTAAACGGGTCTTGAGGGGTTTTTTGCTGAAAGCATGCGG
AGGAAATTCTCCTTGAAGTTTCCCTGGTGTTCAAAGTAAAGGAGTTTGCACCAGACGCACCTCTGTTCAC
TGGTCCGGCGTATTAAAACACGATACATTGTTATTAGTACATTTATTAAGCGCTAGATTCTGTGCGTTGT
TGATTTACAGACAATTGTTGTACGTATTTTAATAATTCATTAAATTTATAATCTTTAGGGTGGTATGTTA
GAGCGAAAATCAAATGATTTTCAGCGTCTTTATATCTGAATTTAAATATTAAATCCTCAATAGATTTGTA
AAATAGGTTTCGATTAGTTTCAAACAAGGGTTGTTTTTCCGAACCGATGGCTGGACTATCTAATGGATTT
TCGCTCAACGCCACAAAACTTGCCAAATCTTGTAGCAGCAATCTAGCTTTGTCGATATTCGTTTGTGTTT
TGTTTTGTAATAAAGGTTCGACGTCGTTCAAAATATTATGCGCTTTTGTATTTCTTTCATCACTGTCGTT
AGTGTACAATTGACTCGACGTAAACACGTTAAATAGAGCTTGGACATATTTAACATCGGGCGTGTTAGCT
TTATTAGGCCGATTATCGTCGTCGTCCCAACCCTCGTCGTTAGAAGTTGCTTCCGAAGACGATTTTGCCA
TAGCCACACGACGCCTATTAATTGTGTCGGCTAACACGTCCGCGATCAAATTTGTAGTTGAGCTTTTTGG
AATTGCGATCGCATAACTTCGTATAGCATACATTATACGAAGTTATAAGCTCGGAACGCTGCGCTCGGTC
GTTCGGCTGCGGCGAGCGGTATCAGCTCACTCAAAGGCGGTAATACGGTTATCCACAGAATCAGGGGATA
ACGCAGGAAAGAACATGTGAGCAAAAGGCCAGCAAAAGGCCAGGAACCGTAAAAAGGCCGCGTTGCTGGC
GTTTTTCCATAGGCTCCGCCCCCTGACGAGCATCACAAAAATCGACGCTCAAGTCAGAGGTGGCGAAACC
CGACAGGACTATAAAGATACCAGGCGTTTCCCCCTGGAAGCTCCCTCGTGCGCTCTCCTGTTCCGACCCT
GCCGCTTACCGGATACCTGTCCGCCTTTCTCCCTTCGGGAAGCGTGGCGCTTTCTCATAGCTCACGCTGT
AGGTATCTCAGTTCGGTGTAGGTCGTTCGCTCCAAGCTGGGCTGTGTGCACGAACCCCCCGTTCAGCCCG
ACCGCTGCGCCTTATCCGGTAACTATCGTCTTGAGTCCAACCCGGTAAGACACGACTTATCGCCACTGGC
AGCAGCCACTGGTAACAGGATTAGCAGAGCGAGGTATGTAGGCGGTGCTACAGAGTTCTTGAAGTGGTGG
CCTAACTACGGCTACACTAGAAGAACAGTATTTGGTATCTGCGCTCTGCTGAAGCCAGTTACCTTCGGAA
AAAGAGTTGGTAGCTCTTGATCCGGCAAACAAACCACCGCTGGTAGCGGTGGTTTTTTTGTTTGCAAGCA
GCAGATTACGCGCAGAAAAAAAGGATCTCAAGAAGATCCTTTGTTACCAATGCTTAATCAGTGAGGCACC
TATCTCAGCGATCTGTCTATTTCGTTCATCCATAGTTGCCTGACTCCCCGTCGTGTAGATAACTACGATA
CGGGAGGGCTTACCATCTGGCCCCAGTGCTGCAATGATACCGCGAGACCCACGCTCACCGGCTCCAGATT
TATCAGCAATAAACCAGCCAGCCGGAAGGGCCGAGCGCAGAAGTGGTCCTGCAACTTTATCCGCCTCCAT
CCAGTCTATTAATTGTTGCCGGGAAGCTAGAGTAAGTAGTTCGCCAGTTAATAGTTTGCGCAACGTTGTT
GCCATTGCTACAGGCATCGTGGTGTCACGCTCGTCGTTTGGTATGGCTTCATTCAGCTCCGGTTCCCAAC
GATCAAGGCGAGTTACATGATCCCCCATGTTGTGCAAAAAAGCGGTTAGCTCCTTCGGTCCTCCGATCGT
TGTCAGAAGTAAGTTGGCCGCAGTGTTATCACTCATGGTTATGGCAGCACTGCATAATTCTCTTACTGTC
ATGCCATCCGTAAGATGCTTTTCTGTGACTGGTGAGTACTCAACCAAGTCATTCTGAGAATAGTGTATGC
GGCGACCGAGTTGCTCTTGCCCGGCGTCAATACGGGATAATACCGCGCCACATAGCAGAACTTTAAAAGT
GCTCATCATTGGAAAACGTTCTTCGGGGCGAAAACTCTCAAGGATCTTACCGCTGTTGAGATCCAGTTCG
ATGTAACCCACTCGTGCACCCAACTGATCTTCAGCATCTTTTACTTTCACCAGCGTTTCTGGGTGAGCAA
AAACAGGAAGGCAAAATGCCGCAAAAAAGGGAATAAGGGCGACACGGAAATGTTGAATACTCATACTCTT
CCTTTTTCAATATTATTGAAGCATTTATCAGGGTTATTGTCTCATGTCCGCGCGTT
Features (pLannotate 1.2.2; 21 found; start..end, strand, type, name):
      4..39      +  CDS            lef2 (fragment): baculovirus late expression factor 2
    181..1008    +  misc_recomb    baculovirus recombination region (lef2/ORF603): contains ORF603 and part of lef2
   1020..1078    +  misc_recomb    baculovirus recombination region (ORF603) (fragment): contains ORF603 and part of lef2
   1140..1443    +  enhancer       CMV enhancer: human cytomegalovirus immediate early enhancer
   1449..1726    +  promoter       chicken β-actin promoter: No description available
   1727..1862    +  intron         hybrid intron (fragment): hybrid between chicken β-actin (CBA) and minute virus of mice (MMV) introns (Gray et al., 2011)
   1951..2081    +  intron         chimeric intron (fragment): chimera between introns from chicken β-actin and rabbit β-globin
   2147..2165    +  promoter       T7 promoter: promoter for bacteriophage T7 RNA polymerase
   2339..3049    +  CDS            EGFP: EGFP is a basic (constitutively fluorescent) green fluorescent protein published in 1996, derived from Aequorea victoria. It is reported to be a rapidly-maturing weak dimer with moderate acid sensitivity.
   3074..3098    +  protein_bind   attB1: mutant version of attB; recombination site for the Gateway® BP reaction BP Clonase™
   3101..3271    +  CDS            ORF3D_SARS2: Protein predicted: Swiss-Prot protein existence level 4. May play a role in host modulation. From Severe acute respiratory syndrome coronavirus 2 (2019-nCoV) (SARS-CoV-2).
   3275..3299    -  protein_bind   attB2: mutant version of attB; recombination site for the Gateway® BP reaction BP Clonase™
   3334..3351    +  CDS            7xHis (fragment): 6xHis affinity tag
   3363..3431    +  CDS            HBB (fragment): HBB_PONPY - Experimental evidence at transcript level: Swiss-Prot protein existence level 2. Involved in oxygen transport from the lung to the various peripheral tissues. From Pongo pygmaeus (Bornean orangutan).
   3506..3561    +  polyA_signal   β-globin poly(A) signal: rabbit β-globin polyadenylation signal (Gil and Proudfoot, 1987)
   3649..3696    +  terminator     T7 terminator: transcription terminator for bacteriophage T7 RNA polymerase
   3709..4414    +  misc_recomb    baculovirus recombination region (ORF1629): contains part of ORF1629
   4423..4456    +  protein_bind   loxP: Cre-mediated recombination occurs in the 8-bp core sequence (GCATACAT). Cre recombinase
   4624..5211    -  rep_origin     ori: high-copy-number ColE1/pMB1/pBR322/pUC origin of replication
   5224..6084    -  CDS            AmpR: β-lactamase; bla; confers resistance to ampicillin, carbenicillin, and related antibiotics
   6085..6136    -  promoter       AmpR promoter (fragment): bla
