[The description below was written by a language model from this plasmid's Addgene catalogue record and pLannotate feature annotations shown in this document.]
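Description:
pmCellFree_KA1_SARS-COV-2_ORF3b is a roughly 6.1 kb multi-host expression plasmid built on the pmCellFree_KA1 backbone. It is intended for producing the SARS-CoV-2 accessory protein ORF3b as an EGFP fusion, either in cell-free translation systems or in transfected mammalian cells. It is propagated in E. coli through a high-copy ColE1/pUC-type origin and selected with ampicillin via the β-lactamase gene.

The expression cassette stacks two promoter systems. A CAG-type unit (CMV enhancer, chicken β-actin promoter and chimeric intron sequences) drives transcription in mammalian cells. A T7 promoter placed just upstream of the coding region allows transcription by T7 RNA polymerase for coupled in vitro transcription and translation. EGFP comes first in the reading frame, followed by attB1, a short ORF of about 170 nt and attB2. The attB sites are the scars of Gateway cloning. The annotation tool matches the insert to the Swiss-Prot entry ORF3d, whereas the catalogue names it ORF3b, and the record says it is codon optimised for Saccharomyces cerevisiae. The catalogue lists both His and eGFP as N-terminal tags, but both feature tables place the only detected His tag downstream of attB2. Whether this tag is actually translated with the insert cannot be determined from the record. The cassette ends with a rabbit β-globin polyadenylation signal for mammalian expression and a T7 terminator.

The cassette is flanked by baculovirus recombination regions (lef2/ORF603 and ORF1629), which would permit transfer into a baculovirus genome for insect-cell expression, and a loxP site lies next to the ORF1629 region. The record does not describe a use for either element. The depositor and repository sequences give essentially identical feature maps.
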