Addgene plasmid #169391: pmCellFree_KA1_SARS-COV-2_ORF3b
Purpose: Cell-free/mammalian expression vector for SARS-COV-2 virus ORF3b with N-term eGFP
Depositing lab: Kirill Alexandrov.
Backbone
  Vector backbone: pmCellFree_KA1
  Vector type: Cell-free expression vector
Growth in bacteria
  Bacterial resistance: Ampicillin, 100 μg/mL
  Growth temperature: 37°C
  Growth strain: DH5alpha
  Copy number: High Copy
Gene/Insert
  Gene/Insert name: SARS-COV-2 _ORF3b
  Species: SARS-Cov2
  Mutation: Codon optimized for Saccharomyces cerevisiae
  Promoter: T7- CMV/CAG
  Tag / fusion protein: His and eGFP (N terminal on insert)
  Cloning method: Gateway Cloning
  Sequencing primers: 5′ NA
Terms and licenses: Academic/Nonprofit Terms; Industry Terms: Not Available to Industry
How to cite: pmCellFree_KA1_SARS-COV-2_ORF3b was a gift from Kirill Alexandrov (Addgene plasmid # 169391 ; http://n2t.net/addgene:169391 ; RRID:Addgene_169391)
